>Addgene plasmid #107443 | pYES2.1-cerMET17 | addgene full sequence | sequence record 208921 | Addgene NGS Result
CGGATTAGAAGCCGCCGAGCGGGTGACAGCCCTCCGAAGGAAGACTCTCCTCCGTGCGTCCTCGTCTTCA
CCGGTCGCGTTCCTGAAACGCAGATGTGCCTCGCGCCGCACTGCTCCGAACAATAAAGATTCTACAATAC
TAGCTTTTATGGTTATGAAGAGGAAAAATTGGCAGTAACCTGGCCCCACAAACCTTCAAATGAACGAATC
AAATTAACAACCATAGGATGATAATGCGATTAGTTTTTTAGCCTTATTTCTGGGGTAATTAATCAGCGAA
GCGATGATTTTTGATCTATTAACAGATATATAAATGCAAAAACTGCATAACCACTTTAACTAATACTTTC
AACATTTTCGGTTTGTATTACTTCTTATTCAAATGTAATAAAAGTATCAACAAAAAATTGTTAATATACC
TCTATACTTTAACGTCAAGGAGAAAAAACCCCGGATCGGACTACTAGCAGCTGTAATACGACTCACTATA
GGGAATATTAAGCTCGCCCTTATGCCATCTCATTTCGATACTGTTCAACTACACGCCGGCCAAGAGAACC
CTGGTGACAATGCTCACAGATCCAGAGCTGTACCAATTTACGCCACCACTTCTTATGTTTTCGAAAACTC
TAAGCATGGTTCGCAATTGTTTGGTCTAGAAGTTCCAGGTTACGTCTATTCCCGTTTCCAAAACCCAACC
AGTAATGTTTTGGAAGAAAGAATTGCTGCTTTAGAAGGTGGTGCTGCTGCTTTGGCTGTTTCCTCCGGTC
AAGCCGCTCAAACCCTTGCCATCCAAGGTTTGGCACACACTGGTGACAACATCGTTTCCACTTCTTACTT
ATACGGTGGTACTTATAACCAGTTCAAAATCTCGTTCAAAAGATTTGGTATCGAGGCTAGATTTGTTGAA
GGTGACAATCCAGAAGAATTCGAAAAGGTCTTTGATGAAAGAACCAAGGCTGTTTATTTGGAAACCATTG
GTAATCCAAAGTACAATGTTCCGGATTTTGAAAAAATTGTTGCAATTGCTCACAAACACGGTATTCCAGT
TGTCGTTGACAACACATTTGGTGCCGGTGGTTACTTCTGTCAGCCAATTAAATACGGTGCTGATATTGTA
ACACATTCTGCTACCAAATGGATTGGTGGTCATGGTACTACTATCGGTGGTATTATTGTTGACTCTGGTA
AGTTCCCATGGAAGGACTACCCAGAAAAGTTCCCTCAATTCTCTCAACCTGCCGAAGGATATCACGGTAC
TATCTACAATGAAGCCTACGGTAACTTGGCATACATCGTTCATGTTAGAACTGAACTATTAAGAGATTTG
GGTCCATTGATGAACCCATTTGCCTCTTTCTTGCTACTACAAGGTGTTGAAACATTATCTTTGAGAGCTG
AAAGACACGGTGAAAATGCATTGAAGTTAGCCAAATGGTTAGAACAATCCCCATACGTATCTTGGGTTTC
ATACCCTGGTTTAGCATCTCATTCTCATCATGAAAATGCTAAGAAGTATCTATCTAACGGTTTCGGTGGT
GTCTTATCTTTCGGTGTAAAAGACTTACCAAATGCCGACAAGGAAACTGACCCATTCAAACTTTCTGGTG
CTCAAGTTGTTGACAATTTAAAGCTCGCCTCTAACTTGGCCAATGTTGGTGATGCCAAGACCTTAGTCAT
TGCTCCATACTTCACTACCCACAAACAATTAAATGACAAAGAAAAGTTGGCATCTGGTGTTACCAAGGAC
TTAATTCGTGTCTCTGTTGGTATCGAATTTATTGATGACATTATTGCAGACTTCCAGCAATCTTTTGAAA
CTGTTTTCGCTGGCCAAAAACCAAAGGGCGAGCTTCGAGGTCACCCATTCGAAGGTAAGCCTATCCCTAA
CCCTCTCCTCGGTCTCGATTCTACGCGTACCGGTCATCATCACCATCACCATTGAGTTTCTAGAGGGCCG
CATCATGTAATTAGTTATGTCACGCTTACATTCACGCCCTCCCCCCACATCCGCTCTAACCGAAAAGGAA
GGAGTTAGACAACCTGAAGTCTAGGTCCCTATTTATTTTTTTATAGTTATGTTAGTATTAAGAACGTTAT
TTATATTTCAAATTTTTCTTTTTTTTCTGTACAGACGCGTGTACGCATGTAACATTATACTGAAAACCTT
GCTTGAGAAGGTTTTGGGACGCTCGAAGGCTTTAATTTGCAAGCTGCGGCCCTGCATTAATGAATCGGCC
AACGCGCGGGGAGAGGCGGTTTGCGTATTGGGCGCTCTTCCGCTTCCTCGCTCACTGACTCGCTGCGCTC
GGTCGTTCGGCTGCGGCGAGCGGTATCAGCTCACTCAAAGGCGGTAATACGGTTATCCACAGAATCAGGG
GATAACGCAGGAAAGAACATGTGAGCAAAAGGCCAGCAAAAGGCCAGGAACCGTAAAAAGGCCGCGTTGC
TGGCGTTTTTCCATAGGCTCCGCCCCCCTGACGAGCATCACAAAAATCGACGCTCAAGTCAGAGGTGGCG
AAACCCGACAGGACTATAAAGATACCAGGCGTTTCCCCCTGGAAGCTCCCTCGTGCGCTCTCCTGTTCCG
ACCCTGCCGCTTACCGGATACCTGTCCGCCTTTCTCCCTTCGGGAAGCGTGGCGCTTTCTCATAGCTCAC
GCTGTAGGTATCTCAGTTCGGTGTAGGTCGTTCGCTCCAAGCTGGGCTGTGTGCACGAACCCCCCGTTCA
GCCCGACCGCTGCGCCTTATCCGGTAACTATCGTCTTGAGTCCAACCCGGTAAGACACGACTTATCGCCA
CTGGCAGCAGCCACTGGTAACAGGATTAGCAGAGCGAGGTATGTAGGCGGTGCTACAGAGTTCTTGAAGT
GGTGGCCTAACTACGGCTACACTAGAAGAACAGTATTTGGTATCTGCGCTCTGCTGAAGCCAGTTACCTT
CGGAAAAAGAGTTGGTAGCTCTTGATCCGGCAAACAAACCACCGCTGGTAGCGGTGGTTTTTTTGTTTGC
AAGCAGCAGATTACGCGCAGAAAAAAAGGATCTCAAGAAGATCCTTTGATCTTTTCTACGGGGTCTGACG
CTCAGTGGAACGAAAACTCACGTTAAGGGATTTTGGTCATGAGATTATCAAAAAGGATCTTCACCTAGAT
CCTTTTAAATTAAAAATGAAGTTTTAAATCAATCTAAAGTATATATGAGTAAACTTGGTCTGACAGTTAC
CAATGCTTAATCAGTGAGGCACCTATCTCAGCGATCTGTCTATTTCGTTCATCCATAGTTGCCTGACTCC
CCGTCGTGTAGATAACTACGATACGGGAGGGCTTACCATCTGGCCCCAGTGCTGCAATGATACCGCGAGA
CCCACGCTCACCGGCTCCAGATTTATCAGCAATAAACCAGCCAGCCGGAAGGGCCGAGCGCAGAAGTGGT
CCTGCAACTTTATCCGCCTCCATCCAGTCTATTAATTGTTGCCGGGAAGCTAGAGTAAGTAGTTCGCCAG
TTAATAGTTTGCGCAACGTTGTTGCCATTGCTACAGGCATCGTGGTGTCACGCTCGTCGTTTGGTATGGC
TTCATTCAGCTCCGGTTCCCAACGATCAAGGCGAGTTACATGATCCCCCATGTTGTGCAAAAAAGCGGTT
AGCTCCTTCGGTCCTCCGATCGTTGTCAGAAGTAAGTTGGCCGCAGTGTTATCACTCATGGTTATGGCAG
CACTGCATAATTCTCTTACTGTCATGCCATCCGTAAGATGCTTTTCTGTGACTGGTGAGTACTCAACCAA
GTCATTCTGAGAATAGTGTATGCGGCGACCGAGTTGCTCTTGCCCGGCGTCAATACGGGATAATACCGCG
CCACATAGCAGAACTTTAAAAGTGCTCATCATTGGAAAACGTTCTTCGGGGCGAAAACTCTCAAGGATCT
TACCGCTGTTGAGATCCAGTTCGATGTAACCCACTCGTGCACCCAACTGATCTTCAGCATCTTTTACTTT
CACCAGCGTTTCTGGGTGAGCAAAAACAGGAAGGCAAAATGCCGCAAAAAAGGGAATAAGGGCGACACGG
AAATGTTGAATACTCATACTCTTCCTTTTTCAATGGGTAATAACTGATATAATTAAATTGAAGCTCTAAT
TTGTGAGTTTAGTATACATGCATTTACTTATAATACAGTTTTTTAGTTTTGCTGGCCGCATCTTCTCAAA
TATGCTTCCCAGCCTGCTTTTCTGTAACGTTCACCCTCTACCTTAGCATCCCTTCCCTTTGCAAATAGTC
CTCTTCCAACAATAATAATGTCAGATCCTGTAGAGACCACATCATCCACGGTTCTATACTGTTGACCCAA
TGCGTCTCCCTTGTCATCTAAACCCACACCGGGTGTCATAATCAACCAATCGTAACCTTCATCTCTTCCA
CCCATGTCTCTTTGAGCAATAAAGCCGATAACAAAATCTTTGTCGCTCTTCGCAATGTCAACAGTACCCT
TAGTATATTCTCCAGTAGATAGGGAGCCCTTGCATGACAATTCTGCTAACATCAAAAGGCCTCTAGGTTC
CTTTGTTACTTCTTCTGCCGCCTGCTTCAAACCGCTAACAATACCTGGGCCCACCACACCGTGTGCATTC
GTAATGTCTGCCCATTCTGCTATTCTGTATACACCCGCAGAGTACTGCAATTTGACTGTATTACCAATGT
CAGCAAATTTTCTGTCTTCGAAGAGTAAAAAATTGTACTTGGCGGATAATGCCTTTAGCGGCTTAACTGT
GCCCTCCATGGAAAAATCAGTCAAGATATCCACATGTGTTTTTAGTAAACAAATTTTGGGACCTAATGCT
TCAACTAACTCCAGTAATTCCTTGGTGGTACGAACATCCAATGAAGCACACAAGTTTGTTTGCTTTTCGT
GCATGATATTAAATAGCTTGGCAGCAACAGGACTAGGATGAGTAGCAGCACGTTCCTTATATGTAGCTTT
CGACATGATTTATCTTCGTTTCCTGCAGGTTTTTGTTCTGTGCAGTTGGGTTAAGAATACTGGGCAATTT
CATGTTTCTTCAACACTACATATGCGTATATATACCAATCTAAGTCTGTGCTCCTTCCTTCGTTCTTCCT
TCTGTTCGGAGATTACCGAATCAAAAAAATTTCAAGGAAACCGAAATCAAAAAAAAGAATAAAAAAAAAA
TGATGAATTGAAAAGCTAGCTTATCGATGATAAGCTGTCAAACATGAGAATTAATTCCACGGACTATAGA
CTATACCTAGTATACTCCGTCTACTGTACGATACACTTCCGCTCAGGTCCTTGTCCTTTAACGAGGCCTT
ACCACTCTTTTGTTACTCTATTGATCCAGCTCAGCAAAGGCAGTGTGATCTAAGATTCTATCTTCGCGAT
GTAGTAAAACTAGCTAGACCGAGAAAGAGACTAGAAATGCAAAAGGCACTTCTACAATGGCTGCCATCAT
TATTATCCGATGTGACGCTGCAGCTTCTCAATGATATTCGAATACGCTTTGAGGAGATACAGCCTAATAT
CCGACAAACTGTTTTACAGATTTACGATCGTACTTGTTACCCATCATTGAATTTTGAACATCCGAACCTG
GGAGTTTTCCCTGAAACAGATAGTATATTTGAACCTGTATAATAATATATAGTCTAGCGCTTTACGGAAG
ACAATGTATGTATTTCGGTTCCTGGAGAAACTATTGCATCTATTGCATAGGTAATCTTGCACGTCGCATC
CCCGGTTCATTTTCTGCGTTTCCATCTTGCACTTCAATAGCATATCTTTGTTAACGAAGCATCTGTGCTT
CATTTTGTAGAACAAAAATGCAACGCGAGAGCGCTAATTTTTCAAACAAAGAATCTGAGCTGCATTTTTA
CAGAACAGAAATGCAACGCGAAAGCGCTATTTTACCAACGAAGAATCTGTGCTTCATTTTTGTAAAACAA
AAATGCAACGCGAGAGCGCTAATTTTTCAAACAAAGAATCTGAGCTGCATTTTTACAGAACAGAAATGCA
ACGCGAGAGCGCTATTTTACCAACAAAGAATCTATACTTCTTTTTTGTTCTACAAAAATGCATCCCGAGA
GCGCTATTTTTCTAACAAAGCATCTTAGATTACTTTTTTTCTCCTTTGTGCGCTCTATAATGCAGTCTCT
TGATAACTTTTTGCACTGTAGGTCCGTTAAGGTTAGAAGAAGGCTACTTTGGTGTCTATTTTCTCTTCCA
TAAAAAAAGCCTGACTCCACTTCCCGCGTTTACTGATTACTAGCGAAGCTGCGGGTGCATTTTTTCAAGA
TAAAGGCATCCCCGATTATATTCTATACCGATGTGGATTGCGCATACTTTGTGAACAGAAAGTGATAGCG
TTGATGATTCTTCATTGGTCAGAAAATTATGAACGGTTTCTTCTATTTTGTCTCTATATACTACGTATAG
GAAATGTTTACATTTTCGTATTGTTTTCGATTCACTCTATGAATAGTTCTTACTACAATTTTTTTGTCTA
AAGAGTAATACTAGAGATAAACATAAAAAATGTAGAGGTCGAGTTTAGATGCAAGTTCAAGGAGCGAAAG
GTGGATGGGTAGGTTATATAGGGATATAGCACAGAGATATATAGCAAAGAGATACTTTTGAGCAATGTTT
GTGGAAGCGGTATTCGCAATGGGAAGCTCC
[37 nt withheld, positions 6681-6717]
AGATTGTATAAGCAAATATTTAAATTGTAAGCGTTAATATTTTGTTAAAATTCGCGTTAAATTTTTGTTA
AATCAGCTCATTTTTTAACCAATAGGCCGAAATCGGCAAAATCCCTTATAAATCAAAAGAATAGACCGAG
ATAGGGT
[37 nt withheld, positions 6865-6901]
AAAGAACGTGGACTCCAACGTCAAAGG
[49 nt withheld, positions 6929-6977]
T
[91 nt withheld, positions 6979-7069]
G
[124 nt withheld, positions 7071-7194]
GGGGATCGATCCACTAGTCCA
Features (pLannotate 1.2.2; 15 found; start..end, strand, type, name):
      1..442     +  promoter       GAL1 promoter: S. cerevisiae GAL1; inducible promoter, regulated by Gal4
    474..492     +  promoter       T7 promoter: promoter for bacteriophage T7 RNA polymerase
    512..1843    +  CDS            MET17: CYSD_YEAST - Also known as MET15 From Saccharomyces cerevisiae (strain ATCC 204508 / S288c) (Baker's yeast).
   1874..1915    +  CDS            V5 tag: epitope tag from simian virus 5
   1963..2210    +  terminator     CYC1 terminator: S. cerevisiae CYC1; transcription terminator for CYC1
   2222..2275    -  CDS            lacI (fragment): lac repressor; lacI; The lac repressor binds to the lac operator to inhibit transcription in E. coli. This inhibition can be relieved by adding lactose or isopropyl-β-D-thiogalactopyranoside (IPTG).
   2458..3046    -  rep_origin     ori: high-copy-number ColE1/pMB1/pBR322/pUC origin of replication
   3217..4077    -  CDS            AmpR: β-lactamase; bla; confers resistance to ampicillin, carbenicillin, and related antibiotics
   4078..4094    -  promoter       AmpR promoter (fragment): bla
   4173..4976    -  CDS            URA3: orotidine-5'-phosphate decarboxylase, required for uracil biosynthesis; S. cerevisiae URA3; yeast auxotrophic marker, counterselectable with 5-fluoroorotic acid (5-FOA)
   4977..5192    -  promoter       URA3 promoter: S. cerevisiae URA3
   5198..5221    -  promoter       tet promoter (fragment): E. coli promoter for tetracycline efflux protein gene
   5259..5639    +  CDS            RAF1 (fragment): RAF_YEAST - Experimental evidence at transcript level: Swiss-Prot protein existence level 2. Antagonizes transcriptional repression of recombinase FLP by REP1-REP2. May play a role in plasmid partitioning. From Saccharomyces cerevisiae (strain ATCC 204508 / S288c) (Baker's yeast).
   5793..6670    -  rep_origin     2μ ori: yeast 2μ plasmid origin of replication
   6766..7194    -  rep_origin     f1 ori (sequence partly withheld): f1 bacteriophage origin of replication; arrow indicates direction of (+) strand synthesis
