[The description below was written by a language model from this plasmid's Addgene catalogue record and pLannotate feature annotations shown in this document.]
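Description:
pYES2.1-cerMET17 is a yeast expression plasmid built on the commercial pYES2.1 TOPO-cloning backbone and designed for galactose-inducible overexpression of a tagged Met17 protein in Saccharomyces cerevisiae. It is an E. coli–yeast shuttle vector. In bacteria it replicates from a high-copy ColE1/pUC-type origin and is selected through the β-lactamase (AmpR) gene. In yeast it is maintained episomally at multiple copies by the 2μ origin, with an adjacent fragment of the 2μ plasmid RAF1 gene, and is selected by URA3 complementation of uracil auxotrophy. URA3 can also be counterselected with 5-FOA. An f1 origin allows production of single-stranded DNA. The short lacI and tet promoter fragments in the annotation appear to be backbone remnants rather than functional elements.

The payload is the 1,332 bp S. cerevisiae MET17 coding sequence (also called MET15 or MET25, YLR303W), which the depositor describes as encoding homocysteine synthase, an enzyme of sulfur amino acid biosynthesis. It sits downstream of the GAL1 promoter, which is regulated by Gal4, so expression can be induced with galactose. A T7 promoter lies between GAL1 and the insert, and the CYC1 terminator ends the transcript. The open reading frame is fused at its C terminus to a V5-His tag. The feature table annotates only the V5 epitope, while the His portion comes from the catalogue entry. These tags permit immunodetection and affinity purification of the fusion protein. The sequenced record of 7,215 nt agrees closely with the stated backbone and insert sizes. The associated publication places the plasmid in an undergraduate functional genomics laboratory course.
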