Addgene plasmid #107443: pYES2.1-cerMET17
Purpose: Overexpression of MET fusion protein in S. cerevisiae
Depositing lab: Clare O'Connor. Depositing organization: Boston College. Publication: Pathways over Time: Functional Genomics Research in an Introductory Laboratory Course. Reeves TD, Warner DM, Ludlow LH, O'Connor CM. CBE Life Sci Educ. 2018 Spring;17(1). pii: 17/1/ar1. doi: 10.1187/cbe.17-01-0012. PubMed 29326101.
Backbone
  Vector backbone: pYES2.1
  Backbone manufacturer: Invitrogen
  Backbone size w/o insert (bp): 5886
  Vector type: Yeast Expression
  Selectable markers: URA3
Growth in bacteria
  Bacterial resistance: Ampicillin, 100 μg/mL
  Growth temperature: 37°C
  Growth strain: DH5alpha
  Copy number: High Copy
Gene/Insert
  Gene/Insert name: MET17 (alt names: MET15; MET25)
  Species: S. cerevisiae (budding yeast)
  Insert size (bp): 1332
  Entrez Gene: MET17 (a.k.a. YLR303W, MET15, MET25)
  Promoter: GAL1
  Tag / fusion protein: V5-His (C terminal on insert)
  Cloning method: TOPO Cloning
  Sequencing primers: 5′ AATATACCTCTATACTTTAACGTC; 3′ ACCGAGGAGAGGGTTAGGGAT
Terms and licenses: Academic/Nonprofit Terms; Industry Terms: Not Available to Industry
Depositor comments: contains the coding sequence for homocysteine synthase
How to cite: pYES2.1-cerMET17 was a gift from Clare O'Connor (Addgene plasmid # 107443 ; http://n2t.net/addgene:107443 ; RRID:Addgene_107443)
