>Addgene plasmid #107443 | pYES2.1-cerMET17 | depositor partial sequence | sequence record 202670 | Coding sequence for S. cerevisiae MET17 gene (without the stop codon)
ATGCCATCTCATTTCGATACTGTTCAACTACACGCCGGCCAAGAGAACCCTGGTGACAATGCTCACAGAT
CCAGAGCTGTACCAATTTACGCCACCACTTCTTATGTTTTCGAAAACTCTAAGCATGGTTCGCAATTGTT
TGGTCTAGAAGTTCCAGGTTACGTCTATTCCCGTTTCCAAAACCCAACCAGTAATGTTTTGGAAGAAAGA
ATTGCTGCTTTAGAAGGTGGTGCTGCTGCTTTGGCTGTTTCCTCCGGTCAAGCCGCTCAAACCCTTGCCA
TCCAAGGTTTGGCACACACTGGTGACAACATCGTTTCCACTTCTTACTTATACGGTGGTACTTATAACCA
GTTCAAAATCTCGTTCAAAAGATTTGGTATCGAGGCTAGATTTGTTGAAGGTGACAATCCAGAAGAATTC
GAAAAGGTCTTTGATGAAAGAACCAAGGCTGTTTATTTGGAAACCATTGGTAATCCAAAGTACAATGTTC
CGGATTTTGAAAAAATTGTTGCAATTGCTCACAAACACGGTATTCCAGTTGTCGTTGACAACACATTTGG
TGCCGGTGGTTACTTCTGTCAGCCAATTAAATACGGTGCTGATATTGTAACACATTCTGCTACCAAATGG
ATTGGTGGTCATGGTACTACTATCGGTGGTATTATTGTTGACTCTGGTAAGTTCCCATGGAAGGACTACC
CAGAAAAGTTCCCTCAATTCTCTCAACCTGCCGAAGGATATCACGGTACTATCTACAATGAAGCCTACGG
TAACTTGGCATACATCGTTCATGTTAGAACTGAACTATTAAGAGATTTGGGTCCATTGATGAACCCATTT
GCCTCTTTCTTGCTACTACAAGGTGTTGAAACATTATCTTTGAGAGCTGAAAGACACGGTGAAAATGCAT
TGAAGTTAGCCAAATGGTTAGAACAATCCCCATACGTATCTTGGGTTTCATACCCTGGTTTAGCATCTCA
TTCTCATCATGAAAATGCTAAGAAGTATCTATCTAACGGTTTCGGTGGTGTCTTATCTTTCGGTGTAAAA
GACTTACCAAATGCCGACAAGGAAACTGACCCATTCAAACTTTCTGGTGCTCAAGTTGTTGACAATTTAA
AGCTTGCCTCTAACTTGGCCAATGTTGGTGATGCCAAGACCTTAGTCATTGCTCCATACTTCACTACCCA
CAAACAATTAAATGACAAAGAAAAGTTGGCATCTGGTGTTACCAAGGACTTAATTCGTGTCTCTGTTGGT
ATCGAATTTATTGATGACATTATTGCAGACTTCCAGCAATCTTTTGAAACTGTTTTCGCTGGCCAAAAAC
CA
